Addgene plasmid #97072: pcDNA3-CARMA2sh-HA
Purpose: Expresses CARMA2sh/CARD14 isoform 3 in mammalian cells
Depositing lab: Pasquale Vito. Depositing organization: Biogem SCARL, IRGS Instituto di ricerche genetiche Gaetano Salvatore. Publication: Alternative splicing of CARMA2/CARD14 transcripts generates protein variants with differential effect on NF-kappaB activation and endoplasmic reticulum stress-induced cell death. Scudiero I, Zotti T, Ferravante A, Vessichelli M, Vito P, Stilo R. J Cell Physiol. 2011 Dec;226(12):3121-31. doi: 10.1002/jcp.22667. PubMed 21302310.
Backbone
  Vector backbone: pcDNA3
  Backbone size w/o insert (bp): 5400
  Total vector size (bp): 7620
  Vector type: Mammalian Expression
  Selectable markers: Neomycin (select with G418)
Growth in bacteria
  Bacterial resistance: Ampicillin, 100 μg/mL
  Growth temperature: 37°C
  Growth strain: DH5alpha
  Copy number: High Copy
Gene/Insert
  Gene/Insert name: CARD14 isoform 3 (alt name: CARMA2sh)
  Species: H. sapiens (human)
  Insert size (bp): 2220
  Mutation: none
  GenBank ID: EU652409.1 NM_001257970.1
  Entrez Gene: CARD14 (a.k.a. BIMP2, CARMA2, PRP, PSORS2, PSS1)
  Promoter: CMV
  Tag / fusion protein: HA (N terminal on backbone)
  Cloning method: Restriction Enzyme; 5′ cloning site EcoRI (not destroyed); 3′ cloning site EcoRV (not destroyed)
  Sequencing primers: 5′ CMV-F; 3′ BGH-rev
Terms and licenses: Academic/Nonprofit Terms; Industry Terms: Not Available to Industry
How to cite: pcDNA3-CARMA2sh-HA was a gift from Pasquale Vito (Addgene plasmid # 97072 ; http://n2t.net/addgene:97072 ; RRID:Addgene_97072)
