[The description below was written by a language model from this plasmid's Addgene catalogue record and pLannotate feature annotations shown in this document.]
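Description:
pcDNA3-CARMA2sh-HA is a mammalian expression plasmid built on the pcDNA3 backbone that drives production of human CARD14 isoform 3, the short splice variant also known as CARMA2sh. The roughly 2.2 kb coding sequence was inserted between EcoRI and EcoRV sites, both retained, downstream of the human cytomegalovirus immediate-early enhancer and promoter, and is followed by the bovine growth hormone polyadenylation signal. An HA epitope supplied by the backbone sits at the N terminus; the feature table detects it as a short fragment matching part of a 3xHA element, consistent with a single HA tag just upstream of the CARD14 reading frame. A T7 promoter lies between the CMV promoter and the tag and could support in vitro transcription.

In bacteria the plasmid replicates from a high-copy ColE1/pUC-type origin and is selected with ampicillin through the β-lactamase gene. An f1 origin is also present. For mammalian cells, an SV40 early promoter drives the neomycin phosphotransferase gene, terminated by an SV40 poly(A) signal, allowing G418 selection of stable transfectants. Small annotated fragments such as the truncated HIV-1 LTR, ble, lacI and bom matches appear to be backbone remnants rather than functional parts. The sequenced record is 7,810 nt, slightly larger than the 7,620 bp listed in the catalogue.

The construct is intended for transient or stable expression of HA-tagged CARMA2sh, enabling detection or immunoprecipitation through the tag. It was deposited with work on how alternatively spliced CARD14 variants differ in their effects on NF-κB activation and on cell death induced by endoplasmic reticulum stress.
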