Features (pLannotate 1.2.2; 21 found; start..end, strand, type, name):
      1..380     +  enhancer       CMV enhancer: human cytomegalovirus immediate early enhancer
    381..584     +  promoter       CMV promoter: human cytomegalovirus (CMV) immediate early promoter
    580..613     +  LTR            5' LTR (truncated) (fragment): truncated 5' long terminal repeat (LTR) from HIV-1
    629..647     +  promoter       T7 promoter: promoter for bacteriophage T7 RNA polymerase
    692..718     +  CDS            3xHA (fragment): three tandem HA epitope tags
    749..2968    +  CDS            CARD14 (fragment): CAR14_HUMAN - Also known as CARMA2. Experimental evidence at protein level: Swiss-Prot protein existence level 1. [Isoform 3]: Not able to activate the inflammatory transcription factor NF-kappa-B and may function as a dominant negative regulator (PubMed:21302310, PubMed:26358359). From Homo sapiens (Human).
   3173..3397    +  polyA_signal   bGH poly(A) signal: bovine growth hormone polyadenylation signal
   3401..3422    +  promoter       SV40 promoter (fragment): SV40 enhancer and early promoter
   3443..3871    +  rep_origin     f1 ori (sequence partly withheld): f1 bacteriophage origin of replication; arrow indicates direction of (+) strand synthesis
   3885..4214    +  promoter       SV40 promoter: SV40 enhancer and early promoter
   4281..5072    +  CDS            neo: KKA2_KLEPN - Also known as kan, nptII. Experimental evidence at protein level: Swiss-Prot protein existence level 1. Resistance to kanamycin, neomycin, paromomycin, ribostamycin, butirosin and gentamicin B. From Klebsiella pneumoniae.
   5096..5254    +  CDS            ble (fragment): BLE_KLEPN - Experimental evidence at protein level: Swiss-Prot protein existence level 1. Binding protein with a strong affinity to the bleomycin family of antibiotics. Binds to CL990; an antimitotic-antibiotic compound. From Klebsiella pneumoniae.
   5249..5370    +  polyA_signal   SV40 poly(A) signal: SV40 polyadenylation signal
   5443..5459    -  protein_bind   lac operator: The lac repressor binds to the lac operator to inhibit transcription in E. coli. This inhibition can be relieved by adding lactose or isopropyl-β-D-thiogalactopyranoside (IPTG). lac repressor encoded by lacI
   5467..5497    -  promoter       lac promoter: promoter for the E. coli lac operon
   5512..5533    -  protein_bind   CAP binding site: CAP binding activates transcription in the presence of cAMP. E. coli catabolite activator protein
   5546..5638    -  CDS            lacI (fragment): lac repressor; lacI; The lac repressor binds to the lac operator to inhibit transcription in E. coli. This inhibition can be relieved by adding lactose or isopropyl-β-D-thiogalactopyranoside (IPTG).
   5821..6409    -  rep_origin     ori: high-copy-number ColE1/pMB1/pBR322/pUC origin of replication
   6580..7440    -  CDS            AmpR: β-lactamase; bla; confers resistance to ampicillin, carbenicillin, and related antibiotics
   7441..7545    -  promoter       AmpR promoter: bla
   7604..7656    -  misc_feature   bom (fragment): basis of mobility region from pBR322
>Addgene plasmid #97072 | pcDNA3-CARMA2sh-HA | addgene full sequence | sequence record 190814 | Addgene NGS Result
GACATTGATTATTGACTAGTTATTAATAGTAATCAATTACGGGGTCATTAGTTCATAGCCCATATATGGA
GTTCCGCGTTACATAACTTACGGTAAATGGCCCGCCTGGCTGACCGCCCAACGACCCCCGCCCATTGACG
TCAATAATGACGTATGTTCCCATAGTAACGCCAATAGGGACTTTCCATTGACGTCAATGGGTGGAGTATT
TACGGTAAACTGCCCACTTGGCAGTACATCAAGTGTATCATATGCCAAGTACGCCCCCTATTGACGTCAA
TGACGGTAAATGGCCCGCCTGGCATTATGCCCAGTACATGACCTTATGGGACTTTCCTACTTGGCAGTAC
ATCTACGTATTAGTCATCGCTATTACCATGGTGATGCGGTTTTGGCAGTACATCAATGGGCGTGGATAGC
GGTTTGACTCACGGGGATTTCCAAGTCTCCACCCCATTGACGTCAATGGGAGTTTGTTTTGGCACCAAAA
TCAACGGGACTTTCCAAAATGTCGTAACAACTCCGCCCCATTGACGCAAATGGGCGGTAGGCGTGTACGG
TGGGAGGTCTATATAAGCAGAGCTCTCTGGCTAACTAGAGAACCCACTGCTTACTGGCTTATCGAAATTA
ATACGACTCACTATAGGGAGACCCAAGCTGGCTAGCGTTTAAACTTAAGCTTACCATGGGATACCCATAC
GATGTTCCAGATTACGCTGTGGTACCAGGATCCAGTGTGGTGGAATTCATGGGGGAACTGTGCCGCAGGG
ACTCCGCACTCACGGCACTGGACGAGGAGACACTGTGGGAGATGATGGAGAGCCACCGCCACAGGATCGT
ACGCTGCATCTGCCCCAGCCGCCTCACCCCCTACCTGCGCCAGGCCAAGGTGCTGTGCCAGCTGGACGAG
GAGGAGGTGCTGCACAGCCCCCGGCTCACCAACAGCGCCATGCGGGCCGGGCACTTGCTGGATTTGCTGA
AGACTCGAGGGAAGAACGGGGCCATCGCCTTCCTGGAGAGCCTGAAGTTCCACAACCCTGACGTCTACAC
CCTGGTCACCGGGCTGCAGCCTGATGTTGACTTCAGTAACTTTAGCGGTCTCATGGAGACATCCAAGCTG
ACCGAGTGCCTGGCTGGGGCCATCGGCAGCCTGCAGGAGGAGCTGAACCAGGAAAAGGGGCAGAAGGAGG
TGCTGCTGCGGCGGTGCCAGCAGCTGCAGGAGCACCTGGGCCTGGCCGAGACCCGTGCCGAGGGCCTGCA
CCAGCTGGAGGCTGACCACAGCCGCATGAAGCGTGAGGTTAGCGCACACTTCCATGAGGTGCTGAGGCTG
AAGGACGAGATGCTCAGCCTCTCGCTGCACTATAGCAATGCGCTGCAGGAAAAGGAGCTGGCCGCCTCAC
GCTGCCGCAGCCTGCAGGAGGAGCTGTATCTACTGAAGCAGGAGCTGCAGCGAGCCAACATGGTTTCCTC
CTGTGAGCTGGAATTGCAAGAGCAGTCCCTGAGGACAGCCAGCGACCAGGAGTCCGGGGATGAGGAGCTG
AACCGCCTGAAGGAGGAGAATGAGAAACTGCGCTCGCTGACTTTCAGCCTGGCGGAGAAGGACATTCTGG
AGCAGAGCCTGGACGAGGCGCGGGGGAGCCGACAGGAGCTGGTGGAGCGCATCCACTCGCTGCGGGAGCG
GGCCGTGGCTGCCGAGAGGCAGCGAGAGCAGTACTGGGAAGAGAAGGAACAGACCCTGCTGCAGTTCCAG
AAGAGTAAGATGGCCTGCCAACTCTACAGGGAGAAGGTGAATGCGCTGCAGGCCCAGGTGTGCGAGCTGC
AGAAGGAGCGAGACCAGGCGTACTCCGCGAGGGACAGTGCTCAGAGGGAGATTTCCCAGAGCCTGGTGGA
GAAGGACTCCCTCCGCAGGCAGGTGTTCGAGCTGACGGACCAGGTCTGCGAGCTGCGCACACAGCTTCGC
CAGCTGCAGGCAGAGCCTCCGGGTGTGCTCAAGCAGGAAGCCAGGACCAGGGAGCCCTGTCCACGGGAGA
AGCAGCGGCTGGTGCGGATGCATGCCATCTGCCCCAGAGACGACAGCGACTGCAGCCTCGTCAGCTCCAC
AGAGTCTCAGCTCTTGTCGGACCTGAGTGCCACGTCCAGCCGCGAGCTGGTGGACAGCTTCCGCTCCAGC
AGCCCCGCGCCCCCCAGCCAGCAGTCCCTGTACAAGCGGGTGGCCGAGGACTTCGGGGAAGAACCCTGGT
CTTTCAGCAGCTGCCTGGAGATCCCGGAGGGAGACCCGGGAGCCCTGCCGGGAGCTAAGGCAGGCGACCC
ACACCTGGATTATGAGCTCCTAGACACGGCAGACCTTCCGCAGCTGGAAAGCAGCCTGCAGCCAGTCTCC
CCTGGAAGGCTTGATGTCTCGGAGAGCGGCGTCCTCATGCGGCGGAGGCCAGCCCGCAGGATCCTGAGCC
AGGTCACCATGCTGGCGTTCCAGGGGGATGCATTGCTGGAGCAGATCAGCGTCATCGGCGGGAACCTCAC
GGGCATCTTCATCCACCGGGTCACCCCGGGCTCGGCGGCGGACCAGATGGCCTTGCGCCCGGGCACCCAG
ATTGTGATGGTTGATTACGAAGCCTCAGAGCCCTTGTTCAAGGCAGTCCTGGAGGACACGACCCTGGAGG
AGGCCGTGGGGCTTCTCAGGAGGGTGGACGGCTTCTGCTGCCTGTCTGTGAAGGTCAACACGGACGGTTA
TAAGAGGCTACTCCAGGACCTGGAGGCCAAAGTGGCGACCTCGGGGGACTCATTCTACATCCGGGTCAAC
CTGGCCATGGAGGGCAGGGCCAAAGGGGAGCTGCAGGTGCATTGCAACGAGGTCCTGCACGTCACCGACA
CCATGTTCCAGGGCTGCGGCTGCTGGCATGCCCACCGCGTGAACTCTTACACCATGAAGGATACTGCCGC
GCACGGCACCATCCCCAACTACTCCAGGTGAGCAGCTGCCTCGAGCTCGGTGCGTCCCCAGAGAGGCCCA
CAGGGAAATGGCACCCAGCCTGCCTCGGCTTCCTCCTCCTGCCCAGCAATAGAGGGTGGGCGTGGTGAGA
CCCCCCTAAGGAGGGAAGCCTGCCAAGATATCCAGCACAGTGGCGGCCGCTCGAGTCTAGAGGGCCCGTT
TAAACCCGCTGATCAGCCTCGACTGTGCCTTCTAGTTGCCAGCCATCTGTTGTTTGCCCCTCCCCCGTGC
CTTCCTTGACCCTGGAAGGTGCCACTCCCACTGTCCTTTCCTAATAAAATGAGGAAATTGCATCGCATTG
TCTGAGTAGGTGTCATTCTATTCTGGGGGGTGGGGTGGGGCAGGACAGCAAGGGGGAGGATTGGGAAGAC
AATAGCAGGCATGCTGGGGATGCGGTGGGCTCTATGGCTTCTGAGGCGGAAAGAACCAGCTGGGGCTCTA
GGGGGTATCCCC
[124 nt withheld, positions 3443-3566]
C
[91 nt withheld, positions 3568-3658]
A
[49 nt withheld, positions 3660-3708]
CCTTTGACGTTGGAGTCCACGTTCTTT
[37 nt withheld, positions 3736-3772]
ACCCTATCTCGGTCTATTCTTTTGATTTATAAGGGATTTTGCCGATTTCGGCCTATTGGTTAAAAAATGA
GCTGATTTAACAAAAATTTAACGCGAATTAATTCTGTGGAATGTGTGTCAGTTAGGGTGTGGAAAGTCCC
CAGGCTCCCCAGCAGGCAGAAGTATGCAAAGCATGCATCTCAATTAGTCAGCAACCAGGTGTGGAAAGTC
CCCAGGCTCCCCAGCAGGCAGAAGTATGCAAAGCATGCATCTCAATTAGTCAGCAACCATAGTCCCGCCC
CTAACTCCGCCCATCCCGCCCCTAACTCCGCCCAGTTCCGCCCATTCTCCGCCCCATGGCTGACTAATTT
TTTTTATTTATGCAGAGGCCGAGGCCGCCTCTGCCTCTGAGCTATTCCAGAAGTAGTGAGGAGGCTTTTT
TGGAGGCCTAGGCTTTTGCAAAAAGCTCCCGGGAGCTTGTATATCCATTTTCGGATCTGATCAAGAGACA
GGATGAGGATCGTTTCGCATGATTGAACAAGATGGATTGCACGCAGGTTCTCCGGCCGCTTGGGTGGAGA
GGCTATTCGGCTATGACTGGGCACAACAGACAATCGGCTGCTCTGATGCCGCCGTGTTCCGGCTGTCAGC
GCAGGGGCGCCCGGTTCTTTTTGTCAAGACCGACCTGTCCGGTGCCCTGAATGAACTGCAGGACGAGGCA
GCGCGGCTATCGTGGCTGGCCACGACGGGCGTTCCTTGCGCAGCTGTGCTCGACGTTGTCACTGAAGCGG
GAAGGGACTGGCTGCTATTGGGCGAAGTGCCGGGGCAGGATCTCCTGTCATCTCACCTTGCTCCTGCCGA
GAAAGTATCCATCATGGCTGATGCAATGCGGCGGCTGCATACGCTTGATCCGGCTACCTGCCCATTCGAC
CACCAAGCGAAACATCGCATCGAGCGAGCACGTACTCGGATGGAAGCCGGTCTTGTCGATCAGGATGATC
TGGACGAAGAGCATCAGGGGCTCGCGCCAGCCGAACTGTTCGCCAGGCTCAAGGCGCGCATGCCCGACGG
CGAGGATCTCGTCGTGACCCATGGCGATGCCTGCTTGCCGAATATCATGGTGGAAAATGGCCGCTTTTCT
GGATTCATCGACTGTGGCCGGCTGGGTGTGGCGGACCGCTATCAGGACATAGCGTTGGCTACCCGTGATA
TTGCTGAAGAGCTTGGCGGCGAATGGGCTGACCGCTTCCTCGTGCTTTACGGTATCGCCGCTCCCGATTC
GCAGCGCATCGCCTTCTATCGCCTTCTTGACGAGTTCTTCTGAGCGGGACTCTGGGGTTCGAAATGACCG
ACCAAGCGACGCCCAACCTGCCATCACGAGATTTCGATTCCACCGCCGCCTTCTATGAAAGGTTGGGCTT
CGGAATCGTTTTCCGGGACGCCGGCTGGATGATCCTCCAGCGCGGGGATCTCATGCTGGAGTTCTTCGCC
CACCCCAACTTGTTTATTGCAGCTTATAATGGTTACAAATAAAGCAATAGCATCACAAATTTCACAAATA
AAGCATTTTTTTCACTGCATTCTAGTTGTGGTTTGTCCAAACTCATCAATGTATCTTATCATGTCTGTAT
ACCGTCGACCTCTAGCTAGAGCTTGGCGTAATCATGGTCATAGCTGTTTCCTGTGTGAAATTGTTATCCG
CTCACAATTCCACACAACATACGAGCCGGAAGCATAAAGTGTAAAGCCTGGGGTGCCTAATGAGTGAGCT
AACTCACATTAATTGCGTTGCGCTCACTGCCCGCTTTCCAGTCGGGAAACCTGTCGTGCCAGCTGCATTA
ATGAATCGGCCAACGCGCGGGGAGAGGCGGTTTGCGTATTGGGCGCTCTTCCGCTTCCTCGCTCACTGAC
TCGCTGCGCTCGGTCGTTCGGCTGCGGCGAGCGGTATCAGCTCACTCAAAGGCGGTAATACGGTTATCCA
CAGAATCAGGGGATAACGCAGGAAAGAACATGTGAGCAAAAGGCCAGCAAAAGGCCAGGAACCGTAAAAA
GGCCGCGTTGCTGGCGTTTTTCCATAGGCTCCGCCCCCCTGACGAGCATCACAAAAATCGACGCTCAAGT
CAGAGGTGGCGAAACCCGACAGGACTATAAAGATACCAGGCGTTTCCCCCTGGAAGCTCCCTCGTGCGCT
CTCCTGTTCCGACCCTGCCGCTTACCGGATACCTGTCCGCCTTTCTCCCTTCGGGAAGCGTGGCGCTTTC
TCATAGCTCACGCTGTAGGTATCTCAGTTCGGTGTAGGTCGTTCGCTCCAAGCTGGGCTGTGTGCACGAA
CCCCCCGTTCAGCCCGACCGCTGCGCCTTATCCGGTAACTATCGTCTTGAGTCCAACCCGGTAAGACACG
ACTTATCGCCACTGGCAGCAGCCACTGGTAACAGGATTAGCAGAGCGAGGTATGTAGGCGGTGCTACAGA
GTTCTTGAAGTGGTGGCCTAACTACGGCTACACTAGAAGAACAGTATTTGGTATCTGCGCTCTGCTGAAG
CCAGTTACCTTCGGAAAAAGAGTTGGTAGCTCTTGATCCGGCAAACAAACCACCGCTGGTAGCGGTGGTT
TTTTTGTTTGCAAGCAGCAGATTACGCGCAGAAAAAAAGGATCTCAAGAAGATCCTTTGATCTTTTCTAC
GGGGTCTGACGCTCAGTGGAACGAAAACTCACGTTAAGGGATTTTGGTCATGAGATTATCAAAAAGGATC
TTCACCTAGATCCTTTTAAATTAAAAATGAAGTTTTAAATCAATCTAAAGTATATATGAGTAAACTTGGT
CTGACAGTTACCAATGCTTAATCAGTGAGGCACCTATCTCAGCGATCTGTCTATTTCGTTCATCCATAGT
TGCCTGACTCCCCGTCGTGTAGATAACTACGATACGGGAGGGCTTACCATCTGGCCCCAGTGCTGCAATG
ATACCGCGAGACCCACGCTCACCGGCTCCAGATTTATCAGCAATAAACCAGCCAGCCGGAAGGGCCGAGC
GCAGAAGTGGTCCTGCAACTTTATCCGCCTCCATCCAGTCTATTAATTGTTGCCGGGAAGCTAGAGTAAG
TAGTTCGCCAGTTAATAGTTTGCGCAACGTTGTTGCCATTGCTACAGGCATCGTGGTGTCACGCTCGTCG
TTTGGTATGGCTTCATTCAGCTCCGGTTCCCAACGATCAAGGCGAGTTACATGATCCCCCATGTTGTGCA
AAAAAGCGGTTAGCTCCTTCGGTCCTCCGATCGTTGTCAGAAGTAAGTTGGCCGCAGTGTTATCACTCAT
GGTTATGGCAGCACTGCATAATTCTCTTACTGTCATGCCATCCGTAAGATGCTTTTCTGTGACTGGTGAG
TACTCAACCAAGTCATTCTGAGAATAGTGTATGCGGCGACCGAGTTGCTCTTGCCCGGCGTCAATACGGG
ATAATACCGCGCCACATAGCAGAACTTTAAAAGTGCTCATCATTGGAAAACGTTCTTCGGGGCGAAAACT
CTCAAGGATCTTACCGCTGTTGAGATCCAGTTCGATGTAACCCACTCGTGCACCCAACTGATCTTCAGCA
TCTTTTACTTTCACCAGCGTTTCTGGGTGAGCAAAAACAGGAAGGCAAAATGCCGCAAAAAAGGGAATAA
GGGCGACACGGAAATGTTGAATACTCATACTCTTCCTTTTTCAATATTATTGAAGCATTTATCAGGGTTA
TTGTCTCATGAGCGGATACATATTTGAATGTATTTAGAAAAATAAACAAATAGGGGTTCCGCGCACATTT
CCCCGAAAAGTGCCACCTGACGTCGACGGATCGGGAGATCTCCCGATCCCCTATGGTGCACTCTCAGTAC
AATCTGCTCTGATGCCGCATAGTTAAGCCAGTATCTGCTCCCTGCTTGTGTGTTGGAGGTCGCTGAGTAG
TGCGCGAGCAAAATTTAAGCTACAACAAGGCAAGGCTTGACCGACAATTGCATGAAGAATCTGCTTAGGG
TTAGGCGTTTTGCGCTGCTTCGCGATGTACGGGCCAGATATACGCGTT
